>Addgene plasmid #29590 | pcDNA3.1MycHis/HIP1 | addgene full sequence | sequence record 314033 | Addgene NGS Result
GACATTGATTATTGACTAGTTATTAATAGTAATCAATTACGGGGTCATTAGTTCATAGCCCATATATGGA
GTTCCGCGTTACATAACTTACGGTAAATGGCCCGCCTGGCTGACCGCCCAACGACCCCCGCCCATTGACG
TCAATAATGACGTATGTTCCCATAGTAACGCCAATAGGGACTTTCCATTGACGTCAATGGGTGGAGTATT
TACGGTAAACTGCCCACTTGGCAGTACATCAAGTGTATCATATGCCAAGTACGCCCCCTATTGACGTCAA
TGACGGTAAATGGCCCGCCTGGCATTATGCCCAGTACATGACCTTATGGGACTTTCCTACTTGGCAGTAC
ATCTACGTATTAGTCATCGCTATTACCATGGTGATGCGGTTTTGGCAGTACATCAATGGGCGTGGATAGC
GGTTTGACTCACGGGGATTTCCAAGTCTCCACCCCATTGACGTCAATGGGAGTTTGTTTTGGCACCAAAA
TCAACGGGACTTTCCAAAATGTCGTAACAACTCCGCCCCATTGACGCAAATGGGCGGTAGGCGTGTACGG
TGGGAGGTCTATATAAGCAGAGCTCTCTGGCTAACTAGAGAACCCACTGCTTACTGGCTTATCGAAATTA
ATACGACTCACTATAGGGAGACCCAAGCTGGCTAGCGTTTAAACGGGCCCTCTAGACTCGAGCGGCCGCC
ACTGTGCTGGATCCCCGGGGCAGCCGAGGGCCCCTGACTCGGCTCCTCGCGGCGACATGGATCGGATGGC
CAGCTCCATGAAGCAGGTGCCCAACCCACTGCCCAAGGTGCTGAGCCGGCGCGGGGTCGGCGCTGGGCTG
GAGGCGGCGGAGCGCGAGAGCTTCGAGCGGACTCAGACTGTCAGCATCAATAAGGCCATTAATACGCAGG
AAGTGGCTGTAAAGGAAAAACACGCCAGAACGTGCATACTGGGCACCCACCATGAGAAAGGGGCACAGAC
CTTCTGGTCTGTTGTCAACCGCCTGCCTCTGTCTAGCAACGCAGTGCTCTGCTGGAAGTTCTGCCATGTG
TTCCACAAACTCCTCCGAGATGGACACCCGAACGTCCTGAAGGACTCTCTGAGATACAGAAATGAATTGA
GTGACATGAGCAGGATGTGGGGCCACCTGAGTGAGGGGTATGGCCAGCTGTGCAGCATCTACCTGAAACT
GCTAAGAACCAAGATGGAGTACCACACCAAAAATCCCAGGTTCCCAGGCAACCTGCAGATGAGTGACCGC
CAGCTGGACGAGGCTGGAGAAAGTGACGTGAACAACTTTTTCCAGTTAACAGTGGAGATGTTTGACTACC
TGGAGTGTGAACTCAACCTCTTCCAAACAGTATTCAACTCCCTGGACATGTCCCGCTCTGTGTCCGTGAC
GGCAGCAGGGCAGTGCCGCCTCGCCCCGCTGATCCAGGTCATCTTGGACTGCAGCCACCTTTATGACTAC
ACTGTCAAGCTTCTCTTCAAACTCCACTCCTGCCTCCCAGCTGACACCCTGCAAGGCCACCGGGACCGCT
TCATGGAGCAGTTTACAAAGTTGAAAGATCTGTTCTACCGCTCCAGCAACCTGCAGTACTTCAAGCGGCT
CATTCAGATCCCCCAGCTGCCTGAGAACCCACCCAACTTCCTGCGAGCCTCAGCCCTGTCAGAACATATC
AGCCCTGTGGTGGTGATCCCTGCAGAGGCCTCATCCCCCGACAGCGAGCCAGTCCTAGAGAAGGATGACC
TCATGGACATGGATGCCTCTCAGCAGAATTTATTTGACAACAAGTTTGATGACATCTTTGGCAGTTCATT
CAGCAGTGATCCCTTCAATTTCAACAGTCAAAATGGTGTGAACAAGGATGAGAAGGACCACTTAATTGAG
CGACTATACAGAGAGATCAGTGGATTGAAGGCACAGCTAGAAAACATGAAGACTGAGAGCCAGCGGGTTG
TGCTGCAGCTGAAGGGCCACGTCAGCGAGCTGGAAGCAGATCTGGCCGAGCAGCAGCACCTGCGGCAGCA
GGCGGCCGACGACTGTGAATTCCTGCGGGCAGAACTGGACGAGCTCAGGAGGCAGCGGGAGGACACCGAG
AAGGCTCAGCGGAGCCTGTCTGAGATAGAAAGGAAAGCTCAAGCCAATGAACAGCGATATAGCAAGCTAA
AGGAGAAGTACAGCGAGCTGGTTCAGAACCACGCTGACCTGCTGCGGAAGAATGCAGAGGTGACCAAACA
GGTGTCCATGGCCAGACAAGCCCAGGTAGATTTGGAACGAGAGAAAAAAGAGCTGGAGGATTCGTTGGAG
CGCATCAGTGACCAGGGCCAGCGGAAGACTCAAGAACAGCTGGAAGTTCTAGAGAGCTTGAAGCAGGAAC
TTGCCACAAGCCAACGGGAGCTTCAGGTTCTGCAAGGCAGCCTGGAAACTTCTGCCCAGTCAGAAGCAAA
CTGGGCAGCCGAGTTCGCCGAGCTAGAGAAGGAGCGGGACAGCCTGGTGAGTGGCGCAGCTCATAGGGAG
GAGGAATTATCTGCTCTTCGGAAAGAACTGCAGGACACTCAGCTCAAACTGGCCAGCACAGAGGAATCTA
TGTGCCAGCTTGCCAAAGACCAACGAAAAATGCTTCTGGTGGGGTCCAGGAAGGCTGCGGAGCAGGTGAT
ACAAGACGCCCTGAACCAGCTTGAAGAACCTCCTCTCATCAGCTGCGCTGGGTCTGCAGATCACCTCCTC
TCCACGGTCACATCCATTTCCAGCTGCATCGAGCAACTGGAGAAAAGCTGGAGCCAGTATCTGGCCTGCC
CAGAAGACATCAGTGGACTTCTCCATTCCATAACCCTGCTGGCCCACTTGACCAGCGACGCCATTGCTCA
TGGTGCCACCACCTGCCTCAGAGCCCCACCTGAGCCTGCCGACTCACTGACCGAGGCCTGTAAGCAGTAT
GGCAGGGAAACCCTCGCCTACCTGGCCTCCCTGGAGGAAGAGGGAAGCCTTGAGAATGCCGACAGCACAG
CCATGAGGAACTGCCTGAGCAAGATCAAGGCCATCGGCGAGGAGCTCCTGCCCAGGGGACTGGACATCAA
GCAGGAGGAGCTGGGGGACCTGGTGGACAAGGAGATGGCGGCCACTTCAGCTGCTATTGAAACTGCCACG
GCCAGAATAGAGGAGATGCTCAGCAAATCCCGAGCAGGAGACACAGGAGTCAAATTGGAGGTGAATGAAA
GGATCCTTGGTTGCTGTACCAGCCTCATGCAAGCTATTCAGGTGCTCATCGTGGCCTCTAAGGACCTCCA
GAGAGAGATTGTGGAGAGCGGCAGGGGTACAGCATCCCCTAAAGAGTTTTATGCCAAGAACTCTCGATGG
ACAGAAGGACTTATCTCAGCCTCCAAGGCTGTGGGCTGGGGAGCCACTGTCATGGTGGATGCAGCTGATC
TGGTGGTACAAGGCAGAGGGAAATTTGAGGAGCTAATGGTGTGTTCTCATGAAATTGCTGCTAGCACAGC
CCAGCTTGTGGCTGCATCCAAGGTGAAAGCTGATAAGGACAGCCCCAACCTAGCCCAGCTGCAGCAGGCC
TCTCGGGGAGTGAACCAGGCCACTGCCGGCGTTGTGGCCTCAACCATTTCCGGCAAATCACAGATCGAAG
AGACAGACAACATGGACTTCTCAAGCATGACGCTGACACAGATCAAACGCCAAGAGATGGATTCTCAGGT
TAGGGTGCTAGAGCTAGAAAATGAATTGCAGAAGGAGCGTCAAAAACTGGGAGAGCTTCGGAAAAAGCAC
TACGAGCTTGCTGGTGTTGCTGAGGGCTGGGAAGAAGGAACAGAGGCATCTCCACCTACACTGCAAGAAG
TGGTAACCGAAAAAGAATGGTACCAAGCTTACGTAGAACAAAAACTCATCTCAGAAGAGGATCTGAATAG
CGCCGTCGACCATCATCATCATCATCATTGAGTTTAAACGGTCTCCAGCTTAAGTTTAAACCGCTGATCA
GCCTCGACTGTGCCTTCTAGTTGCCAGCCATCTGTTGTTTGCCCCTCCCCCGTGCCTTCCTTGACCCTGG
AAGGTGCCACTCCCACTGTCCTTTCCTAATAAAATGAGGAAATTGCATCGCATTGTCTGAGTAGGTGTCA
TTCTATTCTGGGGGGTGGGGTGGGGCAGGACAGCAAGGGGGAGGATTGGGAAGACAATAGCAGGCATGCT
GGGGATGCGGTGGGCTCTATGGCTTCTGAGGCGGAAAGAACCAGCTGGGGCTCTAGGGGGTATCCCC
[124 nt withheld, positions 4268-4391]
C
[91 nt withheld, positions 4393-4483]
A
[49 nt withheld, positions 4485-4533]
CCTTTGACGTTGGAGTCCACGTTCTTT
[37 nt withheld, positions 4561-4597]
ACCCTATCTCGGTCTATTCTTTTGATTTATAAGGGATTTTGCCGATTTCGGCCTATTGGTTAAAAAATGA
GCTGATTTAACAAAAATTTAACGCGAATTAATTCTGTGGAATGTGTGTCAGTTAGGGTGTGGAAAGTCCC
CAGGCTCCCCAGCAGGCAGAAGTATGCAAAGCATGCATCTCAATTAGTCAGCAACCAGGTGTGGAAAGTC
CCCAGGCTCCCCAGCAGGCAGAAGTATGCAAAGCATGCATCTCAATTAGTCAGCAACCATAGTCCCGCCC
CTAACTCCGCCCATCCCGCCCCTAACTCCGCCCAGTTCCGCCCATTCTCCGCCCCATGGCTGACTAATTT
TTTTTATTTATGCAGAGGCCGAGGCCGCCTCTGCCTCTGAGCTATTCCAGAAGTAGTGAGGAGGCTTTTT
TGGAGGCCTAGGCTTTTGCAAAAAGCTCCCGGGAGCTTGTATATCCATTTTCGGATCTGATCAAGAGACA
GGATGAGGATCGTTTCGCATGATTGAACAAGATGGATTGCACGCAGGTTCTCCGGCCGCTTGGGTGGAGA
GGCTATTCGGCTATGACTGGGCACAACAGACAATCGGCTGCTCTGATGCCGCCGTGTTCCGGCTGTCAGC
GCAGGGGCGCCCGGTTCTTTTTGTCAAGACCGACCTGTCCGGTGCCCTGAATGAACTGCAGGACGAGGCA
GCGCGGCTATCGTGGCTGGCCACGACGGGCGTTCCTTGCGCAGCTGTGCTCGACGTTGTCACTGAAGCGG
GAAGGGACTGGCTGCTATTGGGCGAAGTGCCGGGGCAGGATCTCCTGTCATCTCACCTTGCTCCTGCCGA
GAAAGTATCCATCATGGCTGATGCAATGCGGCGGCTGCATACGCTTGATCCGGCTACCTGCCCATTCGAC
CACCAAGCGAAACATCGCATCGAGCGAGCACGTACTCGGATGGAAGCCGGTCTTGTCGATCAGGATGATC
TGGACGAAGAGCATCAGGGGCTCGCGCCAGCCGAACTGTTCGCCAGGCTCAAGGCGCGCATGCCCGACGG
CGAGGATCTCGTCGTGACCCATGGCGATGCCTGCTTGCCGAATATCATGGTGGAAAATGGCCGCTTTTCT
GGATTCATCGACTGTGGCCGGCTGGGTGTGGCGGACCGCTATCAGGACATAGCGTTGGCTACCCGTGATA
TTGCTGAAGAGCTTGGCGGCGAATGGGCTGACCGCTTCCTCGTGCTTTACGGTATCGCCGCTCCCGATTC
GCAGCGCATCGCCTTCTATCGCCTTCTTGACGAGTTCTTCTGAGCGGGACTCTGGGGTTCGAAATGACCG
ACCAAGCGACGCCCAACCTGCCATCACGAGATTTCGATTCCACCGCCGCCTTCTATGAAAGGTTGGGCTT
CGGAATCGTTTTCCGGGACGCCGGCTGGATGATCCTCCAGCGCGGGGATCTCATGCTGGAGTTCTTCGCC
CACCCCAACTTGTTTATTGCAGCTTATAATGGTTACAAATAAAGCAATAGCATCACAAATTTCACAAATA
AAGCATTTTTTTCACTGCATTCTAGTTGTGGTTTGTCCAAACTCATCAATGTATCTTATCATGTCTGTAT
ACCGTCGACCTCTAGCTAGAGCTTGGCGTAATCATGGTCATAGCTGTTTCCTGTGTGAAATTGTTATCCG
CTCACAATTCCACACAACATACGAGCCGGAAGCATAAAGTGTAAAGCCTGGGGTGCCTAATGAGTGAGCT
AACTCACATTAATTGCGTTGCGCTCACTGCCCGCTTTCCAGTCGGGAAACCTGTCGTGCCAGCTGCATTA
ATGAATCGGCCAACGCGCGGGGAGAGGCGGTTTGCGTATTGGGCGCTCTTCCGCTTCCTCGCTCACTGAC
TCGCTGCGCTCGGTCGTTCGGCTGCGGCGAGCGGTATCAGCTCACTCAAAGGCGGTAATACGGTTATCCA
CAGAATCAGGGGATAACGCAGGAAAGAACATGTGAGCAAAAGGCCAGCAAAAGGCCAGGAACCGTAAAAA
GGCCGCGTTGCTGGCGTTTTTCCATAGGCTCCGCCCCCCTGACGAGCATCACAAAAATCGACGCTCAAGT
CAGAGGTGGCGAAACCCGACAGGACTATAAAGATACCAGGCGTTTCCCCCTGGAAGCTCCCTCGTGCGCT
CTCCTGTTCCGACCCTGCCGCTTACCGGATACCTGTCCGCCTTTCTCCCTTCGGGAAGCGTGGCGCTTTC
TCATAGCTCACGCTGTAGGTATCTCAGTTCGGTGTAGGTCGTTCGCTCCAAGCTGGGCTGTGTGCACGAA
CCCCCCGTTCAGCCCGACCGCTGCGCCTTATCCGGTAACTATCGTCTTGAGTCCAACCCGGTAAGACACG
ACTTATCGCCACTGGCAGCAGCCACTGGTAACAGGATTAGCAGAGCGAGGTATGTAGGCGGTGCTACAGA
GTTCTTGAAGTGGTGGCCTAACTACGGCTACACTAGAAGAACAGTATTTGGTATCTGCGCTCTGCTGAAG
CCAGTTACCTTCGGAAAAAGAGTTGGTAGCTCTTGATCCGGCAAACAAACCACCGCTGGTAGCGGTGGTT
TTTTTGTTTGCAAGCAGCAGATTACGCGCAGAAAAAAAGGATCTCAAGAAGATCCTTTGATCTTTTCTAC
GGGGTCTGACGCTCAGTGGAACGAAAACTCACGTTAAGGGATTTTGGTCATGAGATTATCAAAAAGGATC
TTCACCTAGATCCTTTTAAATTAAAAATGAAGTTTTAAATCAATCTAAAGTATATATGAGTAAACTTGGT
CTGACAGTTACCAATGCTTAATCAGTGAGGCACCTATCTCAGCGATCTGTCTATTTCGTTCATCCATAGT
TGCCTGACTCCCCGTCGTGTAGATAACTACGATACGGGAGGGCTTACCATCTGGCCCCAGTGCTGCAATG
ATACCGCGAGACCCACGCTCACCGGCTCCAGATTTATCAGCAATAAACCAGCCAGCCGGAAGGGCCGAGC
GCAGAAGTGGTCCTGCAACTTTATCCGCCTCCATCCAGTCTATTAATTGTTGCCGGGAAGCTAGAGTAAG
TAGTTCGCCAGTTAATAGTTTGCGCAACGTTGTTGCCATTGCTACAGGCATCGTGGTGTCACGCTCGTCG
TTTGGTATGGCTTCATTCAGCTCCGGTTCCCAACGATCAAGGCGAGTTACATGATCCCCCATGTTGTGCA
AAAAAGCGGTTAGCTCCTTCGGTCCTCCGATCGTTGTCAGAAGTAAGTTGGCCGCAGTGTTATCACTCAT
GGTTATGGCAGCACTGCATAATTCTCTTACTGTCATGCCATCCGTAAGATGCTTTTCTGTGACTGGTGAG
TACTCAACCAAGTCATTCTGAGAATAGTGTATGCGGCGACCGAGTTGCTCTTGCCCGGCGTCAATACGGG
ATAATACCGCGCCACATAGCAGAACTTTAAAAGTGCTCATCATTGGAAAACGTTCTTCGGGGCGAAAACT
CTCAAGGATCTTACCGCTGTTGAGATCCAGTTCGATGTAACCCACTCGTGCACCCAACTGATCTTCAGCA
TCTTTTACTTTCACCAGCGTTTCTGGGTGAGCAAAAACAGGAAGGCAAAATGCCGCAAAAAAGGGAATAA
GGGCGACACGGAAATGTTGAATACTCATACTCTTCCTTTTTCAACATTATTGAAGCATTTATCAGGGTTA
TTGTCTCATGAGCGGATACATATTTGAATGTATTTAGAAAAATAAACAAATAGGGGTTCCGCGCACATTT
CCCCGAAAAGTGCCACCTGACGTCGACGGATCGGGAGATCTCCCGATCCCCTATGGTGCACTCTCAGTAC
AATCTGCTCTGATGCCGCATAGTTAAGCCAGTATCTGCTCCCTGCTTGTGTGTTGGAGGTCGCTGAGTAG
TGCGCGAGCAAAATTTAAGCTACAACAAGGCAAGGCTTGACCGACAATTGCATGAAGAATCTGCTTAGGG
TTAGGCGTTTTGCGCTGCTTCGCGATGTACGGGCCAGATATACGCGTT
Features (pLannotate 1.2.2; 21 found; start..end, strand, type, name):
      1..380     +  enhancer       CMV enhancer: human cytomegalovirus immediate early enhancer
    381..584     +  promoter       CMV promoter: human cytomegalovirus (CMV) immediate early promoter
    580..613     +  LTR            5' LTR (truncated) (fragment): truncated 5' long terminal repeat (LTR) from HIV-1
    629..647     +  promoter       T7 promoter: promoter for bacteriophage T7 RNA polymerase
    757..3867    +  CDS            HIP1: HIP1_HUMAN - Experimental evidence at protein level: Swiss-Prot protein existence level 1. Plays a role in clathrin-mediated endocytosis and trafficking (PubMed:11532990, PubMed:11577110, PubMed:11889126). Involved in regulating AMPA receptor trafficking in the central nervous system in an NMDA-dependent manner (By similarity). Regulates presynaptic nerve terminal activity (By similarity). Enhances androgen receptor (AR)- mediated transcription (PubMed:16027218). May act as a proapoptotic protein that induces cell death by acting through the intrinsic apoptosis pathway (PubMed:11007801). Binds
   3931..3948    +  CDS            capTEV™ (fragment): composite tag for in vivo biotinylation, TEV protease cleavage, and 6xHis tagging
   3998..4222    +  polyA_signal   bGH poly(A) signal: bovine growth hormone polyadenylation signal
   4226..4247    +  promoter       SV40 promoter (fragment): SV40 enhancer and early promoter
   4268..4696    +  rep_origin     f1 ori (sequence partly withheld): f1 bacteriophage origin of replication; arrow indicates direction of (+) strand synthesis
   4710..5039    +  promoter       SV40 promoter: SV40 enhancer and early promoter
   5106..5897    +  CDS            neo: KKA2_KLEPN - Also known as kan, nptII. Experimental evidence at protein level: Swiss-Prot protein existence level 1. Resistance to kanamycin, neomycin, paromomycin, ribostamycin, butirosin and gentamicin B. From Klebsiella pneumoniae.
   5921..6079    +  CDS            ble (fragment): BLE_KLEPN - Experimental evidence at protein level: Swiss-Prot protein existence level 1. Binding protein with a strong affinity to the bleomycin family of antibiotics. Binds to CL990; an antimitotic-antibiotic compound. From Klebsiella pneumoniae.
   6074..6195    +  polyA_signal   SV40 poly(A) signal: SV40 polyadenylation signal
   6268..6284    -  protein_bind   lac operator: The lac repressor binds to the lac operator to inhibit transcription in E. coli. This inhibition can be relieved by adding lactose or isopropyl-β-D-thiogalactopyranoside (IPTG). lac repressor encoded by lacI
   6292..6322    -  promoter       lac promoter: promoter for the E. coli lac operon
   6337..6358    -  protein_bind   CAP binding site: CAP binding activates transcription in the presence of cAMP. E. coli catabolite activator protein
   6371..6463    -  CDS            lacI (fragment): lac repressor; lacI; The lac repressor binds to the lac operator to inhibit transcription in E. coli. This inhibition can be relieved by adding lactose or isopropyl-β-D-thiogalactopyranoside (IPTG).
   6646..7234    -  rep_origin     ori: high-copy-number ColE1/pMB1/pBR322/pUC origin of replication
   7405..8265    -  CDS            AmpR: β-lactamase; bla; confers resistance to ampicillin, carbenicillin, and related antibiotics
   8266..8370    -  promoter       AmpR promoter: bla
   8429..8481    -  misc_feature   bom (fragment): basis of mobility region from pBR322
