[The description below was written by a language model from this plasmid's Addgene catalogue record and pLannotate feature annotations shown in this document.]
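Description:
pcDNA3.1MycHis/HIP1 is a plasmid built on the Invitrogen pcDNA3.1 backbone that carries the human Huntingtin-interacting protein 1 (HIP1) coding sequence, cloned between NotI and KpnI sites. The catalogue lists the vector type as bacterial expression, but the annotated features are those of a mammalian expression vector. The CMV immediate-early enhancer and promoter sit upstream of the roughly 3.1 kb HIP1 open reading frame, and a bovine growth hormone polyadenylation signal lies downstream. A T7 promoter between the CMV promoter and the insert allows in vitro transcription and serves as a sequencing primer site. The backbone supplies C-terminal Myc and His tags. The feature table does not explicitly call a Myc epitope, and the short hit just after HIP1 annotated as a capTEV fragment most likely reflects the 6xHis stretch. Other small hits, such as the truncated HIV-1 LTR, ble and lacI fragments, appear to be annotation artefacts of common backbone sequence rather than functional elements.

Propagation in E. coli relies on a high-copy ColE1/pUC-type origin and the AmpR β-lactamase gene for ampicillin selection. An f1 origin is also present and permits single-stranded DNA production. For mammalian cells, an SV40 early promoter drives the neomycin phosphotransferase gene, followed by an SV40 polyadenylation signal, so stable transfectants can be selected with G418. The sequenced record totals 8,635 nt, consistent with the stated backbone and insert sizes.

The construct is suited to transient or stable overexpression of epitope-tagged full-length HIP1, with detection or purification through the Myc and His tags. HIP1 functions in clathrin-mediated endocytosis and trafficking, and the associated publication concerns its overexpression in prostate and colon cancer and its role in cell survival.
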