Addgene plasmid #29590: pcDNA3.1MycHis/HIP1
Depositing lab: Theodora Ross. Depositing organization: University of Michigan. Publication: Huntingtin-interacting protein 1 is overexpressed in prostate and colon cancer and is critical for cellular survival. Rao DS, Hyun TS, Kumar PD, Mizukami IF, Rubin MA, Lucas PC, Sanda MG, Ross TS. J Clin Invest. 2002 Aug . 110(3):351-60. 10.1172/JCI15529 PubMed 12163454.
Backbone
  Vector backbone: pcDNA3.1
  Backbone manufacturer: Invitrogen
  Backbone size w/o insert (bp): 5440
  Vector type: Bacterial Expression
  Selectable markers: Neomycin (select with G418)
Growth in bacteria
  Bacterial resistance: Ampicillin, 100 μg/mL
  Growth temperature: 37°C
  Growth strain: DH5alpha
  Copy number: Unknown
Gene/Insert
  Gene/Insert name: Huntingtin-interacting protein 1
  Species: H. sapiens (human)
  Insert size (bp): 3195
  Entrez Gene: HIP1 (a.k.a. HIP-I, ILWEQ, SHON, SHONbeta, SHONgamma)
  Tag / fusion protein: Myc (C terminal on backbone); His (C terminal on backbone)
  Cloning method: Restriction Enzyme; 5′ cloning site NotI (unknown if destroyed); 3′ cloning site KpnI (unknown if destroyed)
  Sequencing primers: 5′ T7; 3′ BGH
Terms and licenses: Academic/Nonprofit Terms; Industry Terms: Not Available to Industry
How to cite: pcDNA3.1MycHis/HIP1 was a gift from Theodora Ross (Addgene plasmid # 29590 ; http://n2t.net/addgene:29590 ; RRID:Addgene_29590)
